Addgene plasmid #224844: pUBC(k)-AT4G11790-mKOk
Purpose: Plasmid for expression of AT4G11790.1 coding sequence tagged with mKOk in plants
Depositing lab: Rebecca Roston. Depositing organization: University of Nebraska at Lincoln. Publication: Lipid Metabolism and Contact Site Homologs Are Enriched at the Chloroplast Envelope-Thylakoid Interface. LaBrant EW, Smith CN, Torres-Gerena AD, Ishimwe J, Huang F, Tullis A, Litterer L, Modi B, Naldrett MJ, Altartouri B, Roston RL. bioRxiv 2025.06.20.660776; doi: https://doi.org/10.1101/2025.06.20.660776.
Backbone
  Vector backbone: pUBC(k)-DEST-mKOk
  Vector type: Plant Expression
Growth in bacteria
  Bacterial resistance: Spectinomycin, 50 μg/mL
  Growth temperature: 37°C
  Growth strain: DH5alpha
  Copy number: High Copy
Gene/Insert
  Gene/Insert name: AT4G11790.1
  Species: A. thaliana (mustard weed)
  Entrez Gene: AT4G11790 (a.k.a. AT4G11790, T26M18.3)
  Cloning method: Gateway Cloning
Terms and licenses: Academic/Nonprofit Terms; Industry Terms: Not Available to Industry
Depositor comments: Please visit https://doi.org/10.1101/2025.06.20.660776 for bioRxiv preprint.
How to cite: pUBC(k)-AT4G11790-mKOk was a gift from Rebecca Roston (Addgene plasmid # 224844 ; http://n2t.net/addgene:224844 ; RRID:Addgene_224844)
