[The description below was written by a language model from this plasmid's Addgene catalogue record and pLannotate feature annotations shown in this document.]
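Description:
pUBC(k)-AT4G11790-mKOk is a plant expression plasmid built on the Gateway destination vector pUBC(k)-DEST-mKOk, and its feature table shows the architecture of an Agrobacterium binary vector. Nopaline-type right and left T-DNA border repeats flank the plant-directed cassettes. The backbone outside the borders carries a high-copy ColE1/pUC-type origin with a pBR322 bom site for propagation in E. coli, together with the pVS1 oriV, RepA and StaA functions, which typically support replication and stable maintenance in Agrobacterium. Bacterial selection is by spectinomycin, conferred by the aadA (SmR) gene.

Within the T-DNA, the coding sequence of Arabidopsis thaliana AT4G11790.1 was introduced by Gateway recombination and sits between attB1 and attB2 sites. It is followed on the same strand by the orange fluorescent protein mKOκ and a CaMV polyadenylation signal, an arrangement consistent with a C-terminal mKOκ fusion. No promoter is annotated in the roughly 650 nt upstream of attB1. The "UBC" in the vector name hints at a ubiquitin-type promoter, but the record does not state which promoter drives the fusion. A second cassette, with the NOS promoter, a nos-nptII kanamycin resistance gene and the NOS terminator, provides selection of transformed plant cells and probably accounts for the "(k)" in the name. Residual lacZα, lac promoter/operator, MCS, and T7 and SP6 promoter fragments are cloning-vector remnants.

The stated purpose is expression of mKOκ-tagged AT4G11790.1 in plants. The associated study concerns proteins enriched at the chloroplast envelope–thylakoid interface, so fluorescence imaging of the protein's subcellular localisation is a likely use.
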