Features (pLannotate 1.2.2; 30 found; start..end, strand, type, name):
    669..693     +  protein_bind   attB1: mutant version of attB; recombination site for the Gateway® BP reaction BP Clonase™
   2029..2053    -  protein_bind   attB2: mutant version of attB; recombination site for the Gateway® BP reaction BP Clonase™
   2106..2759    +  CDS            mKO&kappa;: mKO&kappa; is a basic (constitutively fluorescent) orange fluorescent protein published in 2008, derived from Verrillofungia concinna. It has low acid sensitivity.
   2834..2993    +  polyA_signal   CaMV poly(A) signal (fragment): cauliflower mosaic virus polyadenylation signal
   2994..3013    +  misc_feature   MCS (fragment): pUC18/19 multiple cloning site
   3034..3052    -  promoter       SP6 promoter: promoter for bacteriophage SP6 RNA polymerase
   3121..3139    -  promoter       T7 promoter: promoter for bacteriophage T7 RNA polymerase
   3142..3299    +  CDS            lacZα (fragment): LacZα fragment of β-galactosidase; lacZ fragment
   3320..3503    +  promoter       NOS promoter: nopaline synthase promoter NOS promoter
   3504..4325    +  CDS            KanR: fusion between an N-terminal peptide of nopaline synthase and Tn5 aminoglycoside phosphotransferase; nos-nptII; confers resistance to kanamycin
   4346..4504    +  CDS            ble (fragment): BLE_KLEPN - Experimental evidence at protein level: Swiss-Prot protein existence level 1. Binding protein with a strong affinity to the bleomycin family of antibiotics. Binds to CL990; an antimitotic-antibiotic compound. From Klebsiella pneumoniae.
   4501..4926    +  CDS            nos (fragment): DHNO_AGRT7 - Protein inferred from homology: Swiss-Prot protein existence level 3. From Agrobacterium tumefaciens (strain T37).
   4950..5202    +  terminator     NOS terminator: nopaline synthase terminator and poly(A) signal
   5295..5319    -  misc_feature   LB T-DNA repeat: left border repeat from nopaline C58 T-DNA
   5578..5601    +  promoter       Pc promoter (fragment): intI1 (promoter lies within the coding sequence); class 1 integron promoter
   5777..5833    +  CDS            GmR (fragment): gentamycin acetyltransferase; aacC1; confers resistance to gentamycin
   5844..6631    +  CDS            SmR (fragment): aminoglycoside adenylyltransferase (Murphy, 1985); aadA; confers resistance to spectinomycin and streptomycin
   6877..7465    +  rep_origin     ori: high-copy-number ColE1/pMB1/pBR322/pUC origin of replication
   7651..7791    -  misc_feature   bom: basis of mobility region from pBR322
   7893..7932    -  CDS            rop (fragment): Rop protein, which maintains plasmids at low copy number; rop
   8135..8329    -  rep_origin     pVS1 oriV: origin of replication for the Pseudomonas plasmid pVS1 (Heeb et al., 2000)
   8395..9468    -  CDS            pVS1 RepA: replication protein from the Pseudomonas plasmid pVS1 (Heeb et al., 2000)
   9897..10526   -  CDS            pVS1 StaA: stability protein from the Pseudomonas plasmid pVS1 (Heeb et al., 2000)
  11086..11487   -  CDS            Y4CG_SINFN (fragment): Protein inferred from homology: Swiss-Prot protein existence level 3. From Sinorhizobium fredii (strain NBRC 101917 / NGR234).
  11857..11881   -  misc_feature   RB T-DNA repeat: right border repeat from nopaline C58 T-DNA
  11945..12033   +  CDS            lacI (fragment): lac repressor; lacI; The lac repressor binds to the lac operator to inhibit transcription in E. coli. This inhibition can be relieved by adding lactose or isopropyl-β-D-thiogalactopyranoside (IPTG).
  12046..12067   +  protein_bind   CAP binding site: CAP binding activates transcription in the presence of cAMP. E. coli catabolite activator protein
  12082..12112   +  promoter       lac promoter: promoter for the E. coli lac operon
  12116..12138   +  protein_bind   lac operator (fragment): The lac repressor binds to the lac operator to inhibit transcription in E. coli. This inhibition can be relieved by adding lactose or isopropyl-β-D-thiogalactopyranoside (IPTG). lac repressor encoded by lacI
  12169..6       +  misc_feature   MCS (fragment) (across the origin): pUC18/19 multiple cloning site
>Addgene plasmid #224844 | pUBC(k)-AT4G11790-mKOk | addgene full sequence | sequence record 447328 | Addgene NGS Result
TACCCGACGAGTCAGTAATAAACGGCGTCAAAGTGGTTGCAGCCGGCACACACGAGTCGTGTTTATCAAC
TCAAAGCACAAATACTTTTCCTCAACCTAAAAATAAGGCAATTAGCCAAAAACAACTTTGCGTGTAAACA
ACGCTCAATACACGTGTCATTTTATTATTAGCTATTGCTTCACCGCCTTAGCTTTCTCGTGACCTAGTCG
TCCTCGTCTTTTCTTCTTCTTCTTCTATAAAACAATACCCAAAGAGCTCTTCTTCTTCACAATTCAGATT
TCAATTTCTCAAAATCTTAAAAACTTTCTCTCAATTCTCTCTACCGTGATCAAGGTAAATTTCTGTGTTC
CTTATTCTCTCAAAATCTTCGATTTTGTTTTCGTTCGATCCCAATTTCGTATATGTTCTTTGGTTTAGAT
TCTGTTAATCTTAGATCGAAGACGATTTTCTGGGTTTGATCGTTAGATATCATCTTAATTCTCGATTAGG
GTTTCATAGATATCATCCGATTTGTTCAAATAATTTGAGTTTTGTCGAATAATTACTCTTCGATTTGTGA
TTTCTATCTAGATCTGGTGTTAGTTTCTAGTTTGTGCGATCGAATTTGTAGATTAATCTGAGTTTTTCTG
ATTAACACTCGAGTGCGGGATCCTCTAGAGGGCCCATCACAAGTTTGTACAAAAAAGCAGGCTTCACCAT
GAGAGGAGTAAAACGCGCCGCCATCTCCGAATCGAATGACTCTCCCTTTAAGAATGCAAAACCAGTGGAA
GGAATCTTTTTTGGTACTCAGAAGAATGTGGTACCGATGCAGCAGAGTTCAGTAACATCAGCATCATTGG
ATAAACAGAGGGCTGAGTTAGCTAGGAAGCATGTGAGAGCTCTTAATAACCAATTTGTAAGTTGGGTGCA
GTTACAGCTGAAGAATCATCCTGATGAACTTTGGGAAGATGGGATGAATGACTACATTACGCATGCTTCA
AACATTCTGGAAAAGTTTAAGGATGTGGTCAGCTGGCTTAAAGAAAATAAGGGAAAGGGGGAGAATTTAT
CCCCTGAATCTCGTGGAGCAGAAAATAAATTAGTGGCTGAAGTCAAGAATACCAATGTTAAATCATTTTC
AAACAATATTCCTTTTGCTTCAAACAATCAACCTGGGATCTTCTCAAACAATCAATCTTCCGATTTTTCC
AGTAGTCAGTCTGGTTTCTTTTCAAGCCAATCTGGAGCATTCTCCAGCAGTCCTTCTGGTTTGATATCCA
ATAGCCAGACTGGATCTTTTAGCAGTGGCCAGTTTGGTACGACAAAAAGCAGCCAACCAAGCCTATTTTC
CGGCAGTCAAGCCGGAGCAATCTCTAATAGCCAACCTGGAACTTTCTCCAGCAGTCACTCTGGTATAACA
TCTAATAGCCAGACGGGATCTTTTAGTAGTGGCCAATTTGGTCAGACAAAAAGCAGCCAACCAAGCCTAC
TTTCCGGCAGTCAAGCAGGAGCAATCTCTAGTAACCAACCTTCTTTTCAATTTTCTAACAGTCAATCCCC
TTTTACATCTGCAGTACCTCCAGTGTCCATACCGGCAAAGCAGGATCACTCAGATGATGCGGATGGTGGA
GACGAACAATCTCAACCGAGCAGCCCATCTGTCAAAAAGACGGAAGAAAAGGGTATTACTGTGGTTCATG
AAGTCAAATGCAAACTTTATGTCAAGTCAAGTGACCCAGCAGATAAAGGGTGGAAAGATAAAGGAACTGG
GAATCTCTACATAAAATGCAAAGAAGGAGTCGACAAGGGGACAAAAGAATCAAAACCCACAATTCTTGTC
CGAAACGATGTTGGAAAACTGCTTCTGAATGCACTACTGTACGCTGGAATGAAGACAAGCCCACAGAAGA
ACGCTCTTGTTGCAATATTTCACTCCTCGGATGATTCCAACGAGAATGTAACACCGAGAACCTTTCTGAT
AAGGACAAAGAACGCAGAAGCTAGAGATAATTTAGCAACGGCCATCCAAGAATACGCCCCTTCTTCACAC
CCAGCTTTCTTGTACAAAGTGGTGATGGGACGTCCGCGGAGATCTACGCGTGTCGACTCGAGATATCCAA
CTAGTATGGTGAGCGTTATCAAGCCTGAGATGAAGATGAGGTACTACATGGACGGAAGCGTGAACGGACA
CGAGTTCACTATTGAAGGCGAAGGTACTGGAAGGCCTTACGAGGGACATCAAGAGATGACTCTCAGAGTG
ACCATGGCTGAAGGTGGACCTATGCCTTTCGCTTTCGATCTCGTGTCTCACGTGTTCTGCTACGGACACA
GAGTGTTCACTAAGTACCCTGAAGAGATCCCGGACTACTTCAAGCAAGCTTTCCCTGAGGGACTCTCTTG
GGAGAGATCTTTGGAATTCGAGGACGGTGGATCCGCTTCTGTGTCTGCTCATATCTCTCTCAGGGGCAAC
ACCTTCTACCACAAGAGCAAGTTTACCGGGGTGAACTTCCCTGCTGATGGACCGATCATGCAGAACCAGT
CTGTTGATTGGGAGCCGTCTACTGAGAAGATCACCGCTTCTGATGGTGTGCTCAAGGGTGATGTGACCAT
GTACCTTAAGCTCGAAGGTGGTGGAAACCACAAGTGCCAGTTCAAGACTACCTACAAGGCCGCCAAAGAA
ATCCTCGAGATGCCTGGTGATCACTACATCGGACATAGGCTCGTGAGAAAGACCGAGGGAAACATCACTG
AGCAGGTTGAGGATGCTGTGGCTCATTCTCAATTGTTATAAGCGGCCATGCTAGAGTCCGCAAAAATCAC
CAGTCTCTCTCTACAAATCTATCTCTCTCTATTTTTCTCCAGAATAATGTGTGAGTAGTTCCCAGATAAG
GGAATTAGGGTTCTTATAGGGTTTCGCTCATGTGTTGAGCATATAAGAAACCCTTAGTATGTATTTGTAT
TTGTAAAATACTTCTATCAATAAAATTTCTAATTCCTAAAACCAAAATCCAGTGACCTGCAGGCATGCAA
GCTAGCTTACTAGTGATGCATATTCTATAGTGTCACCTAAATCTGCGGCCGCACTAGTGATATCCCGCGG
CCATGGCGGCCGGGAGCATGCGACGTCGGGCCCAATTCGCCCTATAGTGAGTCGTATTACAATTCACTGG
CCGTCGTTTTACAACGTCGTGACTGGGAAAACCCTGGCGTTACCCAACTTAATCGCCTTGCAGCACATCC
CCCTTTCGCCAGCTGGCGTAATAGCGAAGAGGCCCGCACCGATCGCCCTTCCCAACAGTTGCGCAGCCTG
AATGGCGAATGGAAATTGTAAGCGTTAATGGGTTTCTGGAGTTTAATGAGCTAAGCACATACGTCAGAAA
CCATTATTGCGCGTTCAAAAGTCGCCTAAGGTCACTATCAGCTAGCAAATATTTCTTGTCAAAAATGCTC
CACTGACGTTCCATAAATTCCCCTCGGTATCCAATTAGAGTCTCATATTCACTCTCAATCCAAATAATCT
GCAATGGCAATTACCTTATCCGCAACTTCTTTACCTATTTCCGCCCGGATCCGGGCAGGTTCTCCGGCCG
CTTGGGTGGAGAGGCTATTCGGCTATGACTGGGCACAACAGACAATCGGCTGCTCTGATGCCGCCGTGTT
CCGGCTGTCAGCGCAGGGGCGCCCGGTTCTTTTTGTCAAGACCGACCTGTCCGGTGCCCTGAATGAACTG
CAGGACGAGGCAGCGCGGCTATCGTGGCTGGCCACGACGGGCGTTCCTTGCGCAGCTGTGCTCGACGTTG
TCACTGAAGCGGGAAGGGACTGGCTGCTATTGGGCGAAGTGCCGGGGCAGGATCTCCTGTCATCTCACCT
TGCTCCTGCCGAGAAAGTATCCATCATGGCTGATGCAATGCGGCGGCTGCATACGCTTGATCCGGCTACC
TGCCCATTCGACCACCAAGCGAAACATCGCATCGAGCGAGCACGTACTCGGATGGAAGCCGGTCTTGTCG
ATCAGGATGATCTGGACGAAGAGCATCAGGGGCTCGCGCCAGCCGAACTGTTCGCCAGGCTCAAGGCGCG
CATGCCCGACGGCGAGGATCTCGTCGTGACCCATGGCGATGCCTGCTTGCCGAATATCATGGTGGAAAAT
GGCCGCTTTTCTGGATTCATCGACTGTGGCCGGCTGGGTGTGGCGGACCGCTATCAGGACATAGCGTTGG
CTACCCGTGATATTGCTGAAGAGCTTGGCGGCGAATGGGCTGACCGCTTCCTCGTGCTTTACGGTATCGC
CGCTCCCGATTCGCAGCGCATCGCCTTCTATCGCCTTCTTGACGAGTTCTTCTGAGCGGGACTCTGGGGT
TCGAAATGACCGACCAAGCGACGCCCAACCTGCCATCACGAGATTTCGATTCCACCGCCGCCTTCTATGA
AAGGTTGGGCTTCGGAATCGTTTTCCGGGACGCCGGCTGGATGATCCTCCAGCGCGGGGATCTCATGCTG
GAGTTCTTCGCCCACCCCGATCCAACACTTACGTTTGCAACGTCCAAGAGCAAATAGACCACGAACGCCG
GAAGGTTGCCGCAGCGTGTGGATTGCGTCTCAATTCTCTCTTGCAGGAATGCAATGATGAATATGATACT
GACTATGAAACTTTGAGGGAATACTGCCTAGCACCGTCACCTCATAACGTGCATCATGCATGCCCTGACA
ACATGGAACATCGCTATTTTTCTGAAGAATTATGCTCGTTGGAGGATGTCGCGGCAATTGCAGCTATTGC
CAAAATCGAAATACCCCTCACGCATGCATTCATCAATATTATTCATGCGGGGAAAGGCAAGATTAATCCA
ACTGGCAAATCATCCAGCGTGATTGGTAACTTCAGTTCCAGCGACTTGATTCGTTTTGGTGCTACCCACG
TTTTCAATAAGGACGAGATGGTGGAGTAAAGAAGGAGTGCGTCGAAGCAGATCGTTCAAACATTTGGCAA
TAAAGTTTCTTAAGATTGAATCCTGTTGCCGGTCTTGCGATGATTATCATATAATTTCTGTTGAATTACG
TTAAGCATGTAATAATTAACATGTAATGCATGACGTTATTTATGAGATGGGTTTTTATGATTAGAGTCCC
GCAATTATACATTTAATACGCGATAGAAAACAAAATATAGCGCGCAAACTAGGATAAATTATCGCGCGCG
GTGTCATCTATGTTACTAGATCGACCGGCATGCAAGCTGATAATTCAATTCGGCGTTAATTCAGTACATT
AAAAACGTCCGCAATGTGTTATTAAGTTGTCTAAGCGTCAATTTGTTTACACCACAATATATCCTGCCAC
CAGCCAGCCAACAGCTCCCCGACCGGCAGCTCGGCACAAAATCACCACTCGATACAGGCAGCCCATCAGT
CCGGGACGGCGTCAGCGGGAGAGCCGTTGTAAGGCGGCAGACTTTGCTCATGTTACCGATGCTATTCGGA
AGAACGGCAACTAAGCTGCCGGGTTTGAAACACGGATGATCTCGCGGAGGGTAGCATGTTGATTGTAACG
ATGACAGAGCGTTGCTGCCTGTGATCAATTCGGGCACGAACCCAGTGGACATAAGCCTGTTCGGTTCGTA
AGCTGTAATGCAAGTAGCGTATGCGCTCACGCAACTGGTCCAGAACCTTGACCGAACGCAGCGGTGGTAA
CGGCGCAGTGGCGGTTTTCATGGCTTGTTATGACTGTTTTTTTGGGGTACAGTCTATGCCTCGGGCATCC
AAGCAGCAAGCGCGTTACGCCGTGGGTCGATGTTTGATGTTATGGAGCAGCAACGATGTTACGCAGCAGG
GCAGTCGCCCTAAAACAAAGTTAAACATCATGGGGGAAGCGGTGATCGCCGAAGTATCGACTCAACTATC
AGAGGTAGTTGGCGTCATCGAGCGCCATCTCGAACCGACGTTGCTGGCCGTACATTTGTACGGCTCCGCA
GTGGATGGCGGCCTGAAGCCACACAGTGATATTGATTTGCTGGTTACGGTGACCGTAAGGCTTGATGAAA
CAACGCGGCGAGCTTTGATCAACGACCTTTTGGAAACTTCGGCTTCCCCTGGAGAGAGCGAGATTCTCCG
CGCTGTAGAAGTCACCATTGTTGTGCACGACGACATCATTCCGTGGCGTTATCCAGCTAAGCGCGAACTG
CAATTTGGAGAATGGCAGCGCAATGACATTCTTGCAGGTATCTTCGAGCCAGCCACGATCGACATTGATC
TGGCTATCTTGCTGACAAAAGCAAGAGAACATAGCGTTGCCTTGGTAGGTCCAGCGGCGGAGGAACTCTT
TGATCCGGTTCCTGAACAGGATCTATTTGAGGCGCTAAATGAAACCTTAACGCTATGGAACTCGCCGCCC
GACTGGGCTGGCGATGAGCGAAATGTAGTGCTTACGTTGTCCCGCATTTGGTACAGCGCAGTAACCGGCA
AAATCGCGCCGAAGGATGTCGCTGCCGACTGGGCAATGGAGCGCCTGCCGGCCCAGTATCAGCCCGTCAT
ACTTGAAGCTAGACAGGCTTATCTTGGACAAGAAGAAGATCGCTTGGCCTCGCGCGCAGATCAGTTGGAA
GAATTTGTCCACTACGTGAAAGGCGAGATCACCAAGGTAGTCGGCAAATAATGTCTAGCTAGAAATTCGT
TCAAGCCGACGCCGCTTCGCGGCGCGGCTTAACTCAAGCGTTAGATGCACTAAGCACATAATTGCTCACA
GCCAAACTATCAGGTCAAGTCTGCTTTTATTATTTTTAAGCGTGCATAATAAGCCCTACACAAATTGGGA
GATATATCATGCATGACCAAAATCCCTTAACGTGAGTTTTCGTTCCACTGAGCGTCAGACCCCGTAGAAA
AGATCAAAGGATCTTCTTGAGATCCTTTTTTTCTGCGCGTAATCTGCTGCTTGCAAACAAAAAAACCACC
GCTACCAGCGGTGGTTTGTTTGCCGGATCAAGAGCTACCAACTCTTTTTCCGAAGGTAACTGGCTTCAGC
AGAGCGCAGATACCAAATACTGTCCTTCTAGTGTAGCCGTAGTTAGGCCACCACTTCAAGAACTCTGTAG
CACCGCCTACATACCTCGCTCTGCTAATCCTGTTACCAGTGGCTGCTGCCAGTGGCGATAAGTCGTGTCT
TACCGGGTTGGACTCAAGACGATAGTTACCGGATAAGGCGCAGCGGTCGGGCTGAACGGGGGGTTCGTGC
ACACAGCCCAGCTTGGAGCGAACGACCTACACCGAACTGAGATACCTACAGCGTGAGCTATGAGAAAGCG
CCACGCTTCCCGAAGGGAGAAAGGCGGACAGGTATCCGGTAAGCGGCAGGGTCGGAACAGGAGAGCGCAC
GAGGGAGCTTCCAGGGGGAAACGCCTGGTATCTTTATAGTCCTGTCGGGTTTCGCCACCTCTGACTTGAG
CGTCGATTTTTGTGATGCTCGTCAGGGGGGCGGAGCCTATGGAAAAACGCCAGCAACGCGGCCTTTTTAC
GGTTCCTGGCCTTTTGCTGGCCTTTTGCTCACATGTTCTTTCCTGCGTTATCCCCTGATTCTGTGGATAA
CCGTATTACCGCCTTTGAGTGAGCTGATACCGCTCGCCGCAGCCGAACGACCGAGCGCAGCGAGTCAGTG
AGCGAGGAAGCGGAAGAGCGCCTGATGCGGTATTTTCTCCTTACGCATCTGTGCGGTATTTCACACCGCA
TATGGTGCACTCTCAGTACAATCTGCTCTGATGCCGCATAGTTAAGCCAGTATACACTCCGCTATCGCTA
CGTGACTGGGTCATGGCTGCGCCCCGACACCCGCCAACACCCGCTGACGCGCCCTGACGGGCTTGTCTGC
TCCCGGCATCCGCTTACAGACAAGCTGTGACCGTCTCCGGGAGCTGCATGTGTCAGAGGTTTTCACCGTC
ATCACCGAAACGCGCGAGGCAGGGTGCCTTGATGTGGGCGCCGGCGGTCGAGTGGCGACGGCGCGGCTTG
TCCGCGCCCTGGTAGATTGCCTGGCCGTAGGCCAGCCATTTTTGAGCGGCCAGCGGCCGCGATAGGCCGA
CGCGAAGCGGCGGGGCGTAGGGAGCGCAGCGACCGAAGGGTAGGCGCTTTTTGCAGCTCTTCGGCTGTGC
GCTGGCCAGACAGTTATGCACAGGCCAGGCGGGTTTTAAGAGTTTTAATAAGTTTTAAAGAGTTTTAGGC
GGAAAAATCGCCTTTTTTCTCTTTTATATCAGTCACTTACATGTGTGACCGGTTCCCAATGTACGGCTTT
GGGTTCCCAATGTACGGGTTCCGGTTCCCAATGTACGGCTTTGGGTTCCCAATGTACGTGCTATCCACAG
GAAAGAGACCTTTTCGACCTTTTTCCCCTGCTAGGGCAATTTGCCCTAGCATCTGCTCCGTACATTAGGA
ACCGGCGGATGCTTCGCCCTCGATCAGGTTGCGGTAGCGCATGACTAGGATCGGGCCAGCCTGCCCCGCC
TCCTCCTTCAAATCGTACTCCGGCAGGTCATTTGACCCGATCAGCTTGCGCACGGTGAAACAGAACTTCT
TGAACTCTCCGGCGCTGCCACTGCGTTCGTAGATCGTCTTGAACAACCATCTGGCTTCTGCCTTGCCTGC
GGCGCGGCGTGCCAGGCGGTAGAGAAAACGGCCGATGCCGGGATCGATCAAAAAGTAATCGGGGTGAACC
GTCAGCACGTCCGGGTTCTTGCCTTCTGTGATCTCGCGGTACATCCAATCAGCTAGCTCGATCTCGATGT
ACTCCGGCCGCCCGGTTTCGCTCTTTACGATCTTGTAGCGGCTAATCAAGGCTTCACCCTCGGATACCGT
CACCAGGCGGCCGTTCTTGGCCTTCTTCGTACGCTGCATGGCAACGTGCGTGGTGTTTAACCGAATGCAG
GTTTCTACCAGGTCGTCTTTCTGCTTTCCGCCATCGGCTCGCCGGCAGAACTTGAGTACGTCCGCAACGT
GTGGACGGAACACGCGGCCGGGCTTGTCTCCCTTCCCTTCCCGGTATCGGTTCATGGATTCGGTTAGATG
GGAAACCGCCATCAGTACCAGGTCGTAATCCCACACACTGGCCATGCCGGCCGGCCCTGCGGAAACCTCT
ACGTGCCCGTCTGGAAGCTCGTAGCGGATCACCTCGCCAGCTCGTCGGTCACGCTTCGACAGACGGAAAA
CGGCCACGTCCATGATGCTGCGACTATCGCGGGTGCCCACGTCATAGAGCATCGGAACGAAAAAATCTGG
TTGCTCGTCGCCCTTGGGCGGCTTCCTAATCGACGGCGCACCGGCTGCCGGCGGTTGCCGGGATTCTTTG
CGGATTCGATCAGCGGCCGCTTGCCACGATTCACCGGGGCGTGCTTCTGCCTCGATGCGTTGCCGCTGGG
CGGCCTGCGCGGCCTTCAACTTCTCCACCAGGTCATCACCCAGCGCCGCGCCGATTTGTACCGGGCCGGA
TGGTTTGCGACCGCTCACGCCGATTCCTCGGGCTTGGGGGTTCCAGTGCCATTGCAGGGCCGGCAGACAA
CCCAGCCGCTTACGCCTGGCCAACCGCCCGTTCCTCCACACATGGGGCATTCCACGGCGTCGGTGCCTGG
TTGTTCTTGATTTTCCATGCCGCCTCCTTTAGCCGCTAAAATTCATCTACTCATTTATTCATTTGCTCAT
TTACTCTGGTAGCTGCGCGATGTATTCAGATAGCAGCTCGGTAATGGTCTTGCCTTGGCGTACCGCGTAC
ATCTTCAGCTTGGTGTGATCCTCCGCCGGCAACTGAAAGTTGACCCGCTTCATGGCTGGCGTGTCTGCCA
GGCTGGCCAACGTTGCAGCCTTGCTGCTGCGTGCGCTCGGACGGCCGGCACTTAGCGTGTTTGTGCTTTT
GCTCATTTTCTCTTTACCTCATTAACTCAAATGAGTTTTGATTTAATTTCAGCGGCCAGCGCCTGGACCT
CGCGGGCAGCGTCGCCCTCGGGTTCTGATTCAAGAACGGTTGTGCCGGCGGCGGCAGTGCCTGGGTAGCT
CACGCGCTGCGTGATACGGGACTCAAGAATGGGCAGCTCGTACCCGGCCAGCGCCTCGGCAACCTCACCG
CCGATGCGCGTGCCTTTGATCGCCCGCGACACGACAAAGGCCGCTTGTAGCCTTCCATCCGTGACCTCAA
TGCGCTGCTTAACCAGCTCCACCAGGTCGGCGGTGGCCCATATGTCGTAAGGGCTTGGCTGCACCGGAAT
CAGCACGAAGTCGGCTGCCTTGATCGCGGACACAGCCAAGTCCGCCGCCTGGGGCGCTCCGTCGATCACT
ACGAAGTCGCGCCGGCCGATGGCCTTCACGTCGCGGTCAATCGTCGGGCGGTCGATGCCGACAACGGTTA
GCGGTTGATCTTCCCGCACGGCCGCCCAATCGCGGGCACTGCCCTGGGGATCGGAATCGACTAACAGAAC
ATCGGCCCCGGCGAGTTGCAGGGCGCGGGCTAGATGGGTTGCGATGGTCGTCTTGCCTGACCCGCCTTTC
TGGTTAAGTACAGCGATAACCTTCATGCGTTCCCCTTGCGTATTTGTTTATTTACTCATCGCATCATATA
CGCAGCGACCGCATGACGCAAGCTGTTTTACTCAAATACACATCACCTTTTTAGACGGCGGCGCTCGGTT
TCTTCAGCGGCCAAGCTGGCCGGCCAGGCCGCCAGCTTGGCATCAGACAAACCGGCCAGGATTTCATGCA
GCCGCACGGTTGAGACGTGCGCGGGCGGCTCGAACACGTACCCGGCCGCGATCATCTCCGCCTCGATCTC
TTCGGTAATGAAAAACGGTTCGTCCTGGCCGTCCTGGTGCGGTTTCATGCTTGTTCCTCTTGGCGTTCAT
TCTCGGCGGCCGCCAGGGCGTCGGCCTCGGTCAATGCGTCCTCACGGAAGGCACCGCGCCGCCTGGCCTC
GGTGGGCGTCACTTCCTCGCTGCGCTCAAGTGCGCGGTACAGGGTCGAGCGATGCACGCCAAGCAGTGCA
GCCGCCTCTTTCACGGTGCGGCCTTCCTGGTCGATCAGCTCGCGGGCGTGCGCGATCTGTGCCGGGGTGA
GGGTAGGGCGGGGGCCAAACTTCACGCCTCGGGCCTTGGCGGCCTCGCGCCCGCTCCGGGTGCGGTCGAT
GATTAGGGAACGCTCGAACTCGGCAATGCCGGCGAACACGGTCAACACCATGCGGCCGGCCGGCGTGGTG
GTGTCGGCCCACGGCTCTGCCAGGCTACGCAGGCCCGCGCCGGCCTCCTGGATGCGCTCGGCAATGTCCA
GTAGGTCGCGGGTGCTGCGGGCCAGGCGGTCTAGCCTGGTCACTGTCACAACGTCGCCAGGGCGTAGGTG
GTCAAGCATCCTGGCCAGCTCCGGGCGGTCGCGCCTGGTGCCGGTGATCTTCTCGGAAAACAGCTTGGTG
CAGCCGGCCGCGTGCAGTTCGGCCCGTTGGTTGGTCAAGTCCTGGTCGTCGGTGCTGACGCGGGCATAGC
CCAGCAGGCCAGCGGCGGCGCTCTTGTTCATGGCGTAATGTCTCCGGTTCTAGTCGCAAGTATTCTACTT
TATGCGACTAAAACACGCGACAAGAAAACGCCAGGAAAAGGGCAGGGCGGCAGCCTGTCGCGTAACTTAG
GACTTGTGCGACATGTCGTTTTCAGAAGACGGCTGCACTGAACGTCAGAAGCCGACTGCACTATAGCAGC
GGAGGGGTTGGATCAAAGTACTTTAAAGTACTTTAAAGTACTTTAAAGTACTTTGATCCCGAGGGGAACC
CTGTGGTTGGCATGCACATACAAATGGACGAACGGATAAACCTTTTCACGCCCTTTTAAATATCCGATTA
TTCTAATAAACGCTCTTTTCTCTTAGGTTTACCCGCCAATATATCCTGTCAAACACTGATAGTTTAAACT
GAAGGCGGGAAACGACAATCTGATCCAAGCTCAAGCTGCTCTAGCCAATACGCAAACCGCCTCTCCCCGC
GCGTTGGCCGATTCATTAATGCAGCTGGCACGACAGGTTTCCCGACTGGAAAGCGGGCAGTGAGCGCAAC
GCAATTAATGTGAGTTAGCTCACTCATTAGGCACCCCAGGCTTTACACTTTATGCTTCCGGCTCGTATGT
TGTGTGGAATTGTGAGCGGATAACAATTTCACACAGGAAACAGCTATGACATGATTACGAATTCGAGCTC
GG
